>Addgene plasmid #44109 | pEBB-3XMyc-TRAF2 S408A | addgene partial sequence | sequence record 63486 | EF1a-Fwd
TTTCAGGTGTCGTGAGGAATTCTCTAGAGATCCCTCGACCTCGAGATCCATTGTGCTGGATCTACCATGG
AGCAAAAGCTCATCTCAGAGGAAGATCTGGGAGAGCAAAAGCTCATCTCAGAGGAAGATCTGGGTGAGCA
AAAGCTCATCTCAGAGGAAGATCTGGGATCCATGGCTGCAGCTAGCGTGACCCCCCCTGGCTCCCTGGAG
TTGCTACAGCCCGGCTTCTCCAAGACCCTCCTGGGGACCAAGCTGGAAGCCAAGTACCTGTGCTCCGCCT
GCAGAAACGTCCTCCGCAGGCCCTTCCAGGCGCAGTGTGGCCACCGGTACTGCTCCTTCTGCCTGGCCAG
CATCCTCAGCTCTGGGCCTCAGAACTGTGCTGCCTGTGTTCACGAGGGCATATATGAAGAAGGCATTTCT
ATTTTAGAAAGCAGTTCGGCCTTCCCAGATAATGCTGCCCGCAGGGAGGTGGAGAGCCTGCCGGCCGTCT
GTCCCAGTGATGGATGCACCTGGAAGGGGACCCTGAAAGAATACGAGAGCTGCCACGAAGGCCGCTGCCC
GCTCATGCTGACCGAATGTCCCGCGTGCAAAGGCCTGGTCCGCCTTGGTGAAAAGGAGCGCCACCTGGAG
CACGAGTGCCCGGAGAGAAGCCTGAGCTGCCGGCATTGCCGGGCACCCTGCTGCGGAGCAGACGTGAAGG
CGCACCACGAGGTCTGCCCCAAGTTCCCCTTAACTTGTGACGGCTGCGGCAAGAAGAAGATCCCCCGGGA
GAAGTTTCAGGACCACGTCAAGACTTGTGGCAAGTGTCGAGTCCCTTGCAGATTCCACGCCATCGGCTGC
CTCGAGACGGTAGAGGGTGAGAAACAGCAGGAGCACGAGGTGCAGTGGCTGCGGGAGCACCTGGC
