>Addgene plasmid #44109 | pEBB-3XMyc-TRAF2 S408A | addgene partial sequence | sequence record 63491 | hTRAF2-Fwd 5'-GAACATTGTCTGCGTCCTGA-3'
GGTGGCCATGACTGCCGAGGCCTGCAGCCGGCAGCACCGGCTGGACCAAGACAAGATTGAAGCCCTGAGT
AGCAAGGTGCAGCAGCTGGAGAGGAGCATTGGCCTCAAGGACCTGGCGATGGCTGACTTGGAGCAGAAGG
TCTTGGAGATGGAGGCATCCACCTACGATGGGGTCTTCATCTGGAAGATCTCAGACTTCGCCAGGAAGCG
CCAGGAAGCTGTGGCTGGCCGCATACCCGCCATCTTCTCCCCAGCCTTCTACACCAGCAGGTACGGCTAC
AAGATGTGTCTGCGTATCTACCTGAACGGCGACGGCACCGGGCGAGGAACACACCTGGCCCTCTTCTTTG
TGGTGATGAAGGGCCCGAATGACGCCCTGCTGCGGTGGCCCTTCAACCAGAAGGTGACCTTAATGCTGCT
CGACCAGAATAACCGGGAGCACGTGATTGACGCCTTCAGGCCCGACGTGACTTCATCCTCTTTTCAGAGG
CCAGTCAACGACATGAACATCGCAAGCGGCTGCCCCCTCTTCTGCCCCGTCTCCAAGATGGAGGCAAAGA
ATTCCTACGTGCGGGACGATGCCATCTTCATCAAGGCCATTGTGGACCTGACAGGGCTCTAACCTAGGCG
GAAGGGCGAATTCCAGCACACTGGCGGCCGTTACTAGTGGATCCACTAGTGGTACCATCGATGCGGCCGC
GACTCTAGAGTGAGGGTCCCCACCTGGGACCCTTGAGAGTATCAGGTCTCCCACGTGGGAGACAAGAAAT
CCCTGTTTAATATTTAAACAGCAGTGTTCCCCATCTGGGTCCTTGCACCCCTCACTCTGGCCTCAGCCGA
CTGCACAGCGGCCCCTGCATCCCCTTGGCTGTGAGGCCCCTGGACAAGCAGAGGTGGCCAGAGCTGGGAG
GCATGGCCCTGGGGTCCCACGAATTT
