[The description below was written by a language model from this plasmid's Addgene catalogue record.]
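Description:
pEBB-3XMyc-TRAF2 S408A is a mammalian expression plasmid built on the pEBB backbone. It is propagated in E. coli as a high-copy plasmid under ampicillin selection. The record gives no feature table and does not state the promoter, polyadenylation signal, origin of replication or any mammalian selection marker, so these backbone details cannot be confirmed from the available information.

The insert is human TRAF2 (TNF receptor-associated factor 2, also known as RNF117 or TRAP3), an adaptor protein and RING-domain factor that acts downstream of TNF receptor family members in NF-κB and related signalling pathways. The coding sequence carries a point mutation changing serine 408 to alanine, a substitution that removes the hydroxyl group needed for phosphorylation at that position. The insert was cloned as a BamHI fragment, with BamHI sites retained at both ends, so its orientation depends on the selected clone rather than being fixed by directional cloning. The plasmid name indicates a triple Myc epitope tag, which would allow detection or immunoprecipitation with anti-Myc antibodies. However, the catalogue fields do not list the tag separately or say which terminus it is fused to.

The associated publication concerns phosphorylation of TRAF2 by IκB kinase ε in mammary epithelial cell transformation. In that context, the construct is most plausibly used as a serine-to-alanine mutant for comparison with wild-type TRAF2 in transfected mammalian cells. The record does not specify the role of the serine 408 site.
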