Addgene plasmid #44109: pEBB-3XMyc-TRAF2 S408A
Depositing lab: William Hahn. Depositing organization: Dana-Farber Cancer Institute. Publication: IkappaB kinase epsilon phosphorylates TRAF2 to promote mammary epithelial cell transformation. Shen RR, Zhou AY, Kim E, Lim E, Habelhah H, Hahn WC. Mol Cell Biol. 2012 Dec;32(23):4756-68. doi: 10.1128/MCB.00468-12. Epub 2012 Sep 24. PubMed 23007157.
Backbone
  Vector backbone: pEBB
  Vector type: Mammalian Expression
Growth in bacteria
  Bacterial resistance: Ampicillin, 100 μg/mL
  Growth temperature: 37°C
  Growth strain: DH5alpha
  Copy number: High Copy
Gene/Insert
  Gene/Insert name: TRAF2 S408A (alt names: TRAF2; TNF receptor-associated factor 2)
  Species: H. sapiens (human)
  Mutation: Serine 408 to Alanine
  Entrez Gene: TRAF2 (a.k.a. MGC:45012, RNF117, TRAP, TRAP3)
  Cloning method: Restriction Enzyme; 5′ cloning site BamH1 (not destroyed); 3′ cloning site BamH1 (not destroyed)
  Sequencing primers: 5′ TRAF2 Fwd; 3′ M13
Terms and licenses: Academic/Nonprofit Terms; Industry Terms: Not Available to Industry
How to cite: pEBB-3XMyc-TRAF2 S408A was a gift from William Hahn (Addgene plasmid # 44109 ; http://n2t.net/addgene:44109 ; RRID:Addgene_44109)
